>Addgene plasmid #135620 | pFastBac SpyTag-β2AR-SpyTag | addgene full sequence | sequence record 299324 | Addgene NGS Result
G
[124 nt withheld, positions 2-125]
C
[91 nt withheld, positions 127-217]
A
[49 nt withheld, positions 219-267]
CCTTTGACGTTGGAGTCCACGTTCTT
[37 nt withheld, positions 294-330]
ACCCTATCTCGGTCTATTCTTTTGATTTATAAGGGATTTTGCCGATTTCGGCCTATTGGTTAAAAAATGA
GCTGATTTAACAAAAATTTAACGCGAATTTTAACAAAATATTAACGCTTACAATTTAGGTGGCACTTTTC
GGGGAAATGTGCGCGGAACCCCTATTTGTTTATTTTTCTAAATACATTCAAATATGTATCCGCTCATGAG
ACAATAACCCTGATAAATGCTTCAATAATATTGAAAAAGGAAGAGTATGAGTATTCAACATTTCCGTGTC
GCCCTTATTCCCTTTTTTGCGGCATTTTGCCTTCCTGTTTTTGCTCACCCAGAAACGCTGGTGAAAGTAA
AAGATGCTGAAGATCAGTTGGGTGCACGAGTGGGTTACATCGAACTGGATCTCAACAGCGGTAAGATCCT
TGAGAGTTTTCGCCCCGAAGAACGTTTTCCAATGATGAGCACTTTTAAAGTTCTGCTATGTGGCGCGGTA
TTATCCCGTATTGACGCCGGGCAAGAGCAACTCGGTCGCCGCATACACTATTCTCAGAATGACTTGGTTG
AGTACTCACCAGTCACAGAAAAGCATCTTACGGATGGCATGACAGTAAGAGAATTATGCAGTGCTGCCAT
AACCATGAGTGATAACACTGCGGCCAACTTACTTCTGACAACGATCGGAGGACCGAAGGAGCTAACCGCT
TTTTTGCACAACATGGGGGATCATGTAACTCGCCTTGATCGTTGGGAACCGGAGCTGAATGAAGCCATAC
CAAACGACGAGCGTGACACCACGATGCCTGTAGCAATGGCAACAACGTTGCGCAAACTATTAACTGGCGA
ACTACTTACTCTAGCTTCCCGGCAACAATTAATAGACTGGATGGAGGCGGATAAAGTTGCAGGACCACTT
CTGCGCTCGGCCCTTCCGGCTGGCTGGTTTATTGCTGATAAATCTGGAGCCGGTGAGCGTGGGTCTCGCG
GTATCATTGCAGCACTGGGGCCAGATGGTAAGCCCTCCCGTATCGTAGTTATCTACACGACGGGGAGTCA
GGCAACTATGGATGAACGAAATAGACAGATCGCTGAGATAGGTGCCTCACTGATTAAGCATTGGTAACTG
TCAGACCAAGTTTACTCATATATACTTTAGATTGATTTAAAACTTCATTTTTAATTTAAAAGGATCTAGG
TGAAGATCCTTTTTGATAATCTCATGACCAAAATCCCTTAACGTGAGTTTTCGTTCCACTGAGCGTCAGA
CCCCGTAGAAAAGATCAAAGGATCTTCTTGAGATCCTTTTTTTCTGCGCGTAATCTGCTGCTTGCAAACA
AAAAAACCACCGCTACCAGCGGTGGTTTGTTTGCCGGATCAAGAGCTACCAACTCTTTTTCCGAAGGTAA
CTGGCTTCAGCAGAGCGCAGATACCAAATACTGTTCTTCTAGTGTAGCCGTAGTTAGGCCACCACTTCAA
GAACTCTGTAGCACCGCCTACATACCTCGCTCTGCTAATCCTGTTACCAGTGGCTGCTGCCAGTGGCGAT
AAGTCGTGTCTTACCGGGTTGGACTCAAGACGATAGTTACCGGATAAGGCGCAGCGGTCGGGCTGAACGG
GGGGTTCGTGCACACAGCCCAGCTTGGAGCGAACGACCTACACCGAACTGAGATACCTACAGCGTGAGCT
ATGAGAAAGCGCCACGCTTCCCGAAGGGAGAAAGGCGGACAGGTATCCGGTAAGCGGCAGGGTCGGAACA
GGAGAGCGCACGAGGGAGCTTCCAGGGGGAAACGCCTGGTATCTTTATAGTCCTGTCGGGTTTCGCCACC
TCTGACTTGAGCGTCGATTTTTGTGATGCTCGTCAGGGGGGCGGAGCCTATGGAAAAACGCCAGCAACGC
GGCCTTTTTACGGTTCCTGGCCTTTTGCTGGCCTTTTGCTCACATGTTCTTTCCTGCGTTATCCCCTGAT
TCTGTGGATAACCGTATTACCGCCTTTGAGTGAGCTGATACCGCTCGCCGCAGCCGAACGACCGAGCGCA
GCGAGTCAGTGAGCGAGGAAGCGGAAGAGCGCCTGATGCGGTATTTTCTCCTTACGCATCTGTGCGGTAT
TTCACACCGCATAGACCAGCCGCGTAACCTGGCAAAATCGGTTACGGTTGAGTAATAAATGGATGCCCTG
CGTAAGCGGGTGTGGGCGGACAATAAAGTCTTAAACTGAACAAAATAGATCTAAACTATGACAATAAAGT
CTTAAACTAGACAGAATAGTTGTAAACTGAAATCAGTCCAGTTATGCTGTGAAAAAGCATACTGGACTTT
TGTTATGGCTAAAGCAAACTCTTCATTTTCTGAAGTGCAAATTGCCCGTCGTATTAAAGAGGGGCGTGGC
CAAGGGCATGGTAAAGACTATATTCGCGGCGTTGTGACAATTTACCGAACAACTCCGCGGCCGGGAAGCC
GATCTCGGCTTGAACGAATTGTTAGGTGGCGGTACTTGGGTCGATATCAAAGTGCATCACTTCTTCCCGT
ATGCCCAACTTTGTATAGAGAGCCACTGCGGGATCGTCACCGTAATCTGCTTGCACGTAGATCACATAAG
CACCAAGCGCGTTGGCCTCATGCTTGAGGAGATTGATGAGCGCGGTGGCAATGCCCTGCCTCCGGTGCTC
GCCGGAGACTGCGAGATCATAGATATAGATCTCACTACGCGGCTGCTCAAACTTGGGCAGAACGTAAGCC
GCGAGAGCGCCAACAACCGCTTCTTGGTCGAAGGCAGCAAGCGCGATGAATGTCTTACTACGGAGCAAGT
TCCCGAGGTAATCGGAGTCCGGCTGATGTTGGGAGTAGGTGGCTACGTCTCCGAACTCACGACCGAAAAG
ATCAAGAGCAGCCCGCATGGATTTGACTTGGTCAGGGCCGAGCCTACATGTGCGAATGATGCCCATACTT
GAGCCACCTAACTTTGTTTTAGGGCGACTGCCCTGCTGCGTAACATCGTTGCTGCTGCGTAACATCGTTG
CTGCTCCATAACATCAAACATCGACCCACGGCGTAACGCGCTTGCTGCTTGGATGCCCGAGGCATAGACT
GTACAAAAAAACAGTCATAACAAGCCATGAAAACCGCCACTGCGCCGTTACCACCGCTGCGTTCGGTCAA
GGTTCTGGACCAGTTGCGTGAGCGCATACGCTACTTGCATTACAGTTTACGAACCGAACAGGCTTATGTC
AACTGGGTTCGTGCCTTCATCCGTTTCCACGGTGTGCGTCACCCGGCAACCTTGGGCAGCAGCGAAGTCG
AGGCATTTCTGTCCTGGCTGGCGAACGAGCGCAAGGTTTCGGTCTCCACGCATCGTCAGGCGTTGGTGGC
CTTGCTGTTCTTCTACGGCAAGGTGCTGTGCACGGATCTGCCCTGGCTTCAGGAGATCGGAAGACCTCGG
CCGTCGCGGCGCTTGCCGGTGGTGCTGACCCCGGATGAAGTGGTTCGCATCCTCGGTTTTCTGGAAGGCG
AGCATCGTTTGTTCGCCCAGGACTCTAGCTATAGTTCTAGTGGTTGGCTACGTATACTCCGGAATATTAA
TAGATCATGGAGATAATTAAAATGATAACCATCTCGCAAATAAATAAGTATTTTACTGTTTTCGTAACAG
TTTTGTAATAAAAAAACCTATAAATATTCCGGATTATTCATACCGTCCCACCATCGGGCGCGGATCCACC
ATGAAGACGATCATCGCCCTGAGCTACATCTTCTGCCTGGTGTTCGCCGACTACAAGGACGATGATGACG
CCATCGATGCTCATATTGTCATGGTTGATGCTTACAAGCCAACTAAGACGCAGCAAAGGGACGAGGTGTG
GGTGGTGGGCATGGGCATCGTCATGTCTCTCATCGTCCTGGCCATCGTGTTTGGCAATGTGCTGGTCATC
ACAGCCATTGCCAAGTTCGAGCGTCTGCAGACGGTCACCAACTACTTCATCACTTCACTGGCCTGTGCTG
ATCTGGTCATGGGCCTGGCAGTGGTGCCCTTTGGGGCCGCCCACATTCTTACGAAAACGTGGACTTTTGG
CAACTTCTGGTGCGAGTTTTGGACTTCCATTGATGTGCTGTGCGTCACGGCCAGCATTGAGACCCTGTGC
GTGATCGCAGTGGATCGCTACTTTGCCATTACTTCACCTTTCAAGTACCAGAGCCTGCTGACCAAGAATA
AGGCCCGGGTGATCATTCTGATGGTGTGGATTGTGTCAGGCCTTACCTCCTTCTTGCCCATTCAGATGCA
CTGGTACCGGGCCACCCACCAGGAAGCCATCAACTGCTATGCCGAGGAGACATGTTGTGACTTCTTCACG
AACCAAGCCTATGCCATTGCCTCTTCCATCGTGTCCTTCTACGTTCCCCTGGTGATCATGGTCTTCGTCT
ACTCCAGGGTCTTTCAGGAGGCCAAAAGGCAGCTCCAGAAAATCGACAAGTCTGAGGGCCGCTTCCATGT
CCAGAACCTTAGCCAGGTGGAGCAGGATGGGCGGACGGGGCATGGACTCCGCAGATCTTCCAAGTTCTGC
TTGAAGGAGCACAAAGCCCTCAAGACGTTAGGCATCATCATGGGCACTTTCACCCTCTGCTGGCTGCCCT
TCTTCATCGTTAACATTGTGCATGTGATCCAGGATAACCTCATCCGTAAGGAAGTTTACATCCTCCTAAA
TTGGATAGGCTATGTCAATTCTGGTTTCAATCCCCTTATCTACTGCCGGAGCCCAGATTTCAGGATTGCC
TTCCAGGAGCTTCTGTGCCTGCGCAGGTCTTCTTTGAAGGCCTATGGGAATGGCTACTCCAGCAACGGCA
ACACAGGGGAGCAGAGTGGAGCTCATATTGTCATGGTTGATGCTTACAAGCCAACTAAGGCTAGCGGCCT
CGAAGTCCTTTTCCAGGGCCCTGGAAGCGTGAGCAAGGGCGAGGAGCTGTTCACCGGGGTGGTGCCCATC
CTGGTCGAGCTGGACGGCGACGTAAACGGCCACAAGTTCAGCGTGTCCGGCGAGGGCGAGGGCGATGCCA
CCTACGGCAAGCTGACCCTGAAGTTCATCTGCACCACCGGCAAGCTGCCCGTGCCCTGGCCCACCCTCGT
GACCACCCTGACCTACGGCGTGCAGTGCTTCAGCCGCTACCCCGACCACATGAAGCAGCACGACTTCTTC
AAGTCCGCCATGCCCGAAGGCTACGTCCAGGAGCGCACCATCTTCTTCAAGGACGACGGCAACTACAAGA
CCCGCGCCGAGGTGAAGTTCGAGGGCGACACCCTGGTGAACCGCATCGAGCTGAAGGGCATCGACTTCAA
GGAGGACGGCAACATCCTGGGGCACAAGCTGGAGTACAACTACAACAGCCACAACGTCTATATCATGGCC
GACAAGCAGAAGAACGGCATCAAGGTGAACTTCAAGATCCGCCACAACATCGAGGACGGCAGCGTGCAGC
TCGCCGACCACTACCAGCAGAACACCCCCATCGGCGACGGCCCCGTGCTGCTGCCCGACAACCACTACCT
GAGCACCCAGTCCAAGCTGAGCAAAGACCCCAACGAGAAGCGCGATCACATGGTCCTGCTGGAGTTCGTG
ACCGCCGCCGGGATCACTCTCGGCATGGACGAGCTGTACAAGAGCGGCTCCGGACACCATCACCATCACC
ATCACCATCACCATTCAGGTACGGAGACTAGCCAGGTGGCCCCTGCGTAAGATCCCGGTCCGAAGCGCGC
GGAATTCAAAGGCCTACGTCGACGAGCTCACTAGTCGCGGCCGCTTTCGAATCTAGAGCCTGCAGTCTCG
AGGCATGCGGTACCAAGCTTGTCGAGAAGTACTAGAGGATCATAATCAGCCATACCACATTTGTAGAGGT
TTTACTTGCTTTAAAAAACCTCCCACACCTCCCCCTGAACCTGAAACATAAAATGAATGCAATTGTTGTT
GTTAACTTGTTTATTGCAGCTTATAATGGTTACAAATAAAGCAATAGCATCACAAATTTCACAAATAAAG
CATTTTTTTCACTGCATTCTAGTTGTGGTTTGTCCAAACTCATCAATGTATCTTATCATGTCTGGATCTG
ATCACTGCTTGAGCCTAGGAGATCCGAACCAGATAAGTGAAATCTAGTTCCAAACTATTTTGTCATTTTT
AATTTTCGTATTAGCTTACGACGCTACACCCAGTTCCCATCTATTTTGTCACTCTTCCCTAAATAATCCT
TAAAAACTCCATTTCCACCCCTCCCAGTTCCCAACTATTTTGTCCGCCCACAGCGGGGCATTTTTCTTCC
TGTTATGTTTTTAATCAAACATCCTGCCAACTCCATGTGACAAACCGTCATCTTCGGCTACTTTTTCTCT
GTCACAGAATGAAAATTTTTCTGTCATCTCTTCGTTATTAATGTTTGTAATTGACTGAATATCAACGCTT
ATTTGCAGCCTGAATGGCGAATGG
Features (pLannotate 1.2.2; 18 found; start..end, strand, type, name):
      2..456     +  rep_origin     f1 ori (sequence partly withheld): f1 bacteriophage origin of replication; arrow indicates direction of (+) strand synthesis
    482..586     +  promoter       AmpR promoter: bla
    587..1447    +  CDS            AmpR: β-lactamase; bla; confers resistance to ampicillin, carbenicillin, and related antibiotics
   1618..2206    +  rep_origin     ori: high-copy-number ColE1/pMB1/pBR322/pUC origin of replication
   2392..2443    -  misc_feature   bom (fragment): basis of mobility region from pBR322
   2511..2735    -  mobile_element Tn7R: mini-Tn7 element (right end of the Tn7 transposon) Tn7
   2802..3335    -  CDS            GmR: gentamycin acetyltransferase; aacC1; confers resistance to gentamycin
   3524..3552    -  promoter       Pc promoter: intI1 (promoter lies within the coding sequence); class 1 integron promoter
   3530..3877    -  CDS            YPR2_ECOLX (fragment): Protein predicted: Swiss-Prot protein existence level 4. From Escherichia coli.
   3904..3995    +  promoter       polyhedrin promoter: polh from Autographa californica; promoter for the baculovirus polyhedrin gene
   4089..4109    +  CDS            3xFLAG (fragment): three tandem FLAG® epitope tags
   4158..5189    +  CDS            ADRB2 (fragment): ADRB2_HUMAN - Also known as ADRB2R, B2AR. Experimental evidence at protein level: Swiss-Prot protein existence level 1. Beta-adrenergic receptors mediate the catecholamine-induced activation of adenylate cyclase through the action of G proteins. The beta-2-adrenergic receptor binds epinephrine with an approximately 30- fold greater affinity than it does norepinephrine. From Homo sapiens (Human).
   5259..5972    +  CDS            mEGFP: mEGFP is a basic (constitutively fluorescent) green fluorescent protein published in 2002, derived from Aequorea victoria. It has moderate acid sensitivity.
   5985..6014    +  CDS            10xHis: 10xHis affinity tag
   6178..6261    +  CDS            large T antigen (fragment): large T antigen from SV40 (simian virus 40)
   6284..6418    +  polyA_signal   SV40 poly(A) signal: SV40 polyadenylation signal
   6447..6612    -  mobile_element Tn7L: mini-Tn7 element (left end of the Tn7 transposon) Tn7
   6775..6791    +  CDS            lacZα (fragment): LacZα fragment of β-galactosidase; lacZ fragment
