[The description below was written by a language model from this plasmid's Addgene catalogue record and pLannotate feature annotations shown in this document.]
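Description:
pFastBac SpyTag-β2AR-SpyTag is a 6.8 kb baculovirus donor (transfer) plasmid built on the pFastBac backbone for expressing a tagged human β2 adrenergic receptor (ADRB2) in insect cells. In E. coli it is maintained through a high-copy ColE1/pUC-type origin and selected with ampicillin (AmpR under its bla promoter); an f1 origin is also present. The expression cassette, together with a gentamicin resistance gene driven by the Pc integron promoter, lies between the Tn7R and Tn7L ends of a mini-Tn7 element. In pFastBac-type systems this arrangement allows site-specific transposition of the cassette into a baculovirus shuttle genome (bacmid) in a suitable E. coli host, and the recombinant bacmid is then used to generate virus that infects insect cells.

Transcription of the payload is driven by the Autographa californica polyhedrin promoter, a very late baculoviral promoter, and terminated by an SV40 polyadenylation signal. The receptor is truncated, lacking residues 1–24 and 366–413, and was cloned between ClaI and NheI sites. According to the record it is flanked on both ends by SpyTag peptides, which form a covalent isopeptide bond with the SpyCatcher partner protein. These short tags are not called in the feature table. The backbone contributes an N-terminal HA-FLAG tag (the annotation detects a FLAG fragment) and a C-terminal eGFP-10xHis-R1D4 module, of which a GFP (annotated as mEGFP) and the 10xHis tag are annotated, providing fluorescence monitoring plus affinity and epitope handles for purification. The construct was deposited in connection with a study of helical membrane protein folding pathways, where the terminal SpyTags would provide attachment points at both ends of the receptor.
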