Addgene plasmid #135620: pFastBac SpyTag-β2AR-SpyTag
Purpose: Expression of SpyTag-B2AR in insect cell
Depositing lab: Hee-Jung Choi. Depositing organization: Seoul National University. Publication: Watching helical membrane proteins fold reveals a common N-to-C-terminal folding pathway. Choi HK, Min D, Kang H, Shon MJ, Rah SH, Kim HC, Jeong H, Choi HJ, Bowie JU, Yoon TY. Science. 2019 Nov 29;366(6469):1150-1156. doi: 10.1126/science.aaw8208. PubMed 31780561.
Backbone
  Vector backbone: pFastBac
  Backbone size w/o insert (bp): 5693
  Total vector size (bp): 6794
  Modifications to backbone: Flag tag on N terminus, eGFP-10xHis-R1D4 tag on C terminus have been added.
  Vector type: Insect Expression
Growth in bacteria
  Bacterial resistance: Ampicillin, 100 μg/mL
  Growth temperature: 37°C
  Growth strain: DH5alpha
  Copy number: Unknown
Gene/Insert
  Gene/Insert name: Beta 2 adrenergic receptor (alt name: B2AR)
  Species: H. sapiens (human)
  Insert size (bp): 1101
  Mutation: Deleted 1-24 aa, 366-413 aa
  Entrez Gene: ADRB2 (a.k.a. ADRB2R, ADRBR, ARB2, B2AR, BAR, BETA2AR)
  Tag / fusion protein: Spytag (N terminal on insert); Spytag (C terminal on insert); eGFP-10xHis-R1D4 tag (C terminal on backbone); HA-FLAG tag (N terminal on backbone)
  Cloning method: Restriction Enzyme; 5′ cloning site Cla1 (not destroyed); 3′ cloning site Nhe1 (not destroyed)
  Sequencing primers: 5′ GGA TTA TTC ATA CCG TCC CA; 3′ CGT CGC CGT CCA GCT CGA CCA G
Terms and licenses: Academic/Nonprofit Terms; Industry Terms: Not Available to Industry
How to cite: pFastBac SpyTag-β2AR-SpyTag was a gift from Hee-Jung Choi (Addgene plasmid # 135620 ; http://n2t.net/addgene:135620 ; RRID:Addgene_135620)
