>Addgene plasmid #135620 | pFastBac SpyTag-β2AR-SpyTag | depositor partial sequence | sequence record 261793 | FLAG-Spytag-B2AR-Spytag
GACTACAAGGACGATGATGACGCCATCGATGCTCATATTGTCATGGTTGATGCTTACAAGCCAACTAAGA
CGCAGCAAAGGGACGAGGTGTGGGTGGTGGGCATGGGCATCGTCATGTCTCTCATCGTCCTGGCCATCGT
GTTTGGCAATGTGCTGGTCATCACAGCCATTGCCAAGTTCGAGCGTCTGCAGACGGTCACCAACTACTTC
ATCACTTCACTGGCCTGTGCTGATCTGGTCATGGGCCTGGCAGTGGTGCCCTTTGGGGCCGCCCACATTC
TTACGAAAACGTGGACTTTTGGCAACTTCTGGTGCGAGTTTTGGACTTCCATTGATGTGCTGTGCGTCAC
GGCCAGCATTGAGACCCTGTGCGTGATCGCAGTGGATCGCTACTTTGCCATTACTTCACCTTTCAAGTAC
CAGAGCCTGCTGACCAAGAATAAGGCCCGGGTGATCATTCTGATGGTGTGGATTGTGTCAGGCCTTACCT
CCTTCTTGCCCATTCAGATGCACTGGTACCGGGCCACCCACCAGGAAGCCATCAACTGCTATGCCGAGGA
GACATGTTGTGACTTCTTCACGAACCAAGCCTATGCCATTGCCTCTTCCATCGTGTCCTTCTACGTTCCC
CTGGTGATCATGGTCTTCGTCTACTCCAGGGTCTTTCAGGAGGCCAAAAGGCAGCTCCAGAAAATCGACA
AGTCTGAGGGCCGCTTCCATGTCCAGAACCTTAGCCAGGTGGAGCAGGATGGGCGGACGGGGCATGGACT
CCGCAGATCTTCCAAGTTCTGCTTGAAGGAGCACAAAGCCCTCAAGACGTTAGGCATCATCATGGGCACT
TTCACCCTCTGCTGGCTGCCCTTCTTCATCGTTAACATTGTGCATGTGATCCAGGATAACCTCATCCGTA
AGGAAGTTTACATCCTCCTAAATTGGATAGGCTATGTCAATTCTGGTTTCAATCCCCTTATCTACTGCCG
GAGCCCAGATTTCAGGATTGCCTTCCAGGAGCTTCTGTGCCTGCGCAGGTCTTCTTTGAAGGCCTATGGG
AATGGCTACTCCAGCAACGGCAACACAGGGGAGCAGAGTGGAGCTCATATTGTCATGGTTGATGCTTACA
AGCCAACTAAGGCTAGCGGCCTCGAAGTCCTTTTCCAG
